Addgene plasmid #159072: pMSR:MSMEG_0635:Dendra
Purpose: T7 expression of C-term fluorescent fusion in E. coli
Depositing lab: Keith Derbyshire & Joseph Wade. Depositing organization: Wadsworth Center, New York State Department of Health. Publication: A Mycobacterial Systems Resource for the Research Community. Judd JA, Canestrari J, Clark R, Joseph A, Lapierre P, Lasek-Nesselquist E, Mir M, Palumbo M, Smith C, Stone M, Upadhyay A, Wirth SE, Dedrick RM, Meier CG, Russell DA, Dills A, Dove E, Kester J, Wolf ID, Zhu J, Rubin ER, Fortune S, Hatfull GF, Gray TA, Wade JT, Derbyshire KM. mBio. 2021 Mar 2;12(2). pii: mBio.02401-20. doi: 10.1128/mBio.02401-20. PubMed 33653882.
Backbone
  Vector backbone: pMSR:Dendra
  Vector type: Bacterial Expression ; Integrating Mycobacterial Expression Vector attL5
Growth in bacteria
  Bacterial resistance: Apramycin, 25 μg/mL
  Growth temperature: 37°C
  Growth strain: DH5alpha
  Copy number: High Copy
Gene/Insert
  Gene/Insert name: MSMEG_0635
  Species: M. smegmatis
  Promoter: pmycTetO
  Tag / fusion protein: Gly-Ala Linker/Dendra2/1x Flag Tag (C terminal on insert)
  Cloning method: Ligation Independent Cloning
  Sequencing primers: 5′ TGATAGAGTTTGTCCTCCCTATCAG; 3′ TCCATATGCACCTTGACACG
Terms and licenses: Academic/Nonprofit Terms; Industry Terms: Not Available to Industry
Depositor comments: NCBI reference sequence: CP000480.1. 5' cloning site: Ase1, destroyed during cloning. 3' cloning site: HindIII, not destroyed during cloning
How to cite: pMSR:MSMEG_0635:Dendra was a gift from Keith Derbyshire & Joseph Wade (Addgene plasmid # 159072 ; http://n2t.net/addgene:159072 ; RRID:Addgene_159072)
