[The description below was written by a language model from this plasmid's Addgene catalogue record and pLannotate feature annotations shown in this document.]
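Description:
pMSR:MSMEG_0635:Dendra is a shuttle-type bacterial expression plasmid built on the pMSR:Dendra backbone. It is catalogued both as an E. coli expression vector and as an integrating mycobacterial expression vector that targets the L5 attachment site. In E. coli it replicates from a high-copy ColE1/pUC-type origin and is selected with apramycin through the aac(3)IV acetyltransferase gene. No mycobacterial replication origin is annotated. Instead, the plasmid carries the mycobacteriophage L5 integrase gene with flanking L5 sequence, which mediates site-specific, single-copy insertion into the mycobacterial chromosome.

The payload is the Mycobacterium smegmatis gene MSMEG_0635, inserted by ligation-independent cloning. It is fused at its C terminus to a Gly-Ala linker, the green-to-red photoconvertible fluorescent protein Dendra2 and a single FLAG epitope. The insert itself is not annotated in the feature table, but it presumably lies in the unannotated stretch between the promoter region and Dendra2. The record does not describe the function of the gene product. The listed promoter is pmycTetO, a tetracycline-operator-controlled mycobacterial promoter. The short "tight TRE" fragments called by the annotation software around the sequence origin most likely reflect its tet operator sites rather than a mammalian Tet-responsive promoter. A T7 promoter sits just downstream of these operators, and a partial T7 terminator follows the FLAG tag, so the same fusion can be transcribed by T7 RNA polymerase in suitable E. coli strains, which is the stated purpose.

The plasmid belongs to a systematic mycobacterial resource collection. It is suited to producing the tagged protein in E. coli, and to localisation imaging or FLAG-based detection of the fusion in mycobacteria.
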