Features (pLannotate 1.2.2; 13 found; start..end, strand, type, name):
     15..32      +  promoter       tight TRE promoter (fragment): Tet-responsive promoter PTight, consisting of seven tet operator sequences followed by the minimal CMV promoter
     46..64      +  promoter       T7 promoter: promoter for bacteriophage T7 RNA polymerase
    725..1411    +  CDS            Dendra2: Dendra2 is a photoconvertible green fluorescent protein published in 2006, derived from Dendronephthya sp.. It has high acid sensitivity.
   1451..1471    +  CDS            FLAG (fragment): FLAG® epitope tag, followed by an enterokinase cleavage site
   1480..1522    +  terminator     T7 terminator (fragment): transcription terminator for bacteriophage T7 RNA polymerase
   1728..2528    +  CDS            ApmR: aminoglycoside 3-N-acetyltransferase type IV ; aac(3)IV; confers resistance to apramycin (Paget and Davies, 1996)
   2595..2612    -  misc_feature   MCS (fragment): pBluescript multiple cloning site
   2653..3241    +  rep_origin     ori: high-copy-number ColE1/pMB1/pBR322/pUC origin of replication
   3409..3437    +  misc_feature   MCS (fragment): pUC18/19 multiple cloning site
   3997..5109    +  CDS            33: VINT_BPML5 - Also known as int. Protein inferred from homology: Swiss-Prot protein existence level 3. Integrase is necessary for integration of the phage into the host genome by site-specific recombination. From Mycobacterium phage L5 (Mycobacteriophage L5).
   5171..5275    -  CDS            32 (fragment): VG32_BPML5 - Protein predicted: Swiss-Prot protein existence level 4. From Mycobacterium phage L5 (Mycobacteriophage L5).
   5331..5435    +  CDS            Y4104_STRCO (fragment): Protein inferred from homology: Swiss-Prot protein existence level 3. From Streptomyces coelicolor (strain ATCC BAA-471 / A3(2) / M145).
   5493..8       +  promoter       tight TRE promoter (fragment) (across the origin): Tet-responsive promoter PTight, consisting of seven tet operator sequences followed by the minimal CMV promoter
>Addgene plasmid #159072 | pMSR:MSMEG_0635:Dendra | addgene full sequence | sequence record 315582 | Addgene NGS Result
TGATAGAGTTTGTCCTCCCTATCAGTGATAGATAGGCTTAAGGAGTAATACGACTCACTATAGGGAGAAG
GAGGCCATTATGGCGGCCGTGGCACTGGCGTGCGCACCGAGCGCGGCAGCCGTGGAGAACCCGTGGTTCG
CGCGATCGGTCGGCACTGCCACCCAGGTGATTTCCGTTGTGGGCGTGGGTGGTTCGAAGGCCAAGATGGA
TGTCTACCAGCGCACCGCGGCAGGCTGGCAGCCCGTGGGCGTAGGCATCGAAGCCTGGATCGGCGCCAAC
GGGATGGCCCCGCAGACCCACGACGGCGAGATGAAGACGCCGATGGGCATCTTCACGCTCGACTTCGCGT
TCGGGACCGCGCCGAATCCCGGTGGCGGGCTGAAATATGTGCAGGTGGGCCCGGACCACTGGTGGGACGG
CGACATGAAGAGCCCCACCTACAACACCATGCAGGTGTGCAAGAAGGCACAGTGCCCGTTCGACACCGAC
CCCCGCAGCGGCACCGAGAATCTGAACATCCCGCAGTACCGGCATGCCGTGGTGATGGGCGTGAACAAGG
CCAGGGTGCCGGGCAACGGCGGAGCCTTCTTCGTGCACAACACCGACGGCGGGCCGACCGCGGGATGTGT
GGCCATCGACGACGCGACGCTGGTACAGATCATCCGCTGGTTGCGGCCGGGCGCGCTGATCGCGGTGGCG
AAGAAGCTTGGTGCGGCCGCGGGCAACACGCCTGGCATCAATCTGATCAAGGAGGACATGCGTGTCAAGG
TGCATATGGAGGGCAACGTGAACGGTCACGCCTTCGTGATCGAGGGGGAGGGTAAGGGTAAGCCTTACGA
AGGGACCCAGACCGCCAACCTCACCGTCAAGGAGGGCGCCCCTCTCCCATTCTCGTACGATATCCTCACT
ACCGCGGTGCATTACGGGAACCGCGTGTTCACCAAGTACCCCGAGGATATCCCTGACTACTTCAAGCAGA
GCTTCCCGGAGGGATACTCCTGGGAGCGGACGATGACCTTCGAAGACAAGGGTATCTGTACGATCCGCAG
CGACATCTCGCTGGAAGGGGACTGTTTCTTCCAGAACGTCCGTTTCAAGGGGACCAACTTTCCGCCGAAC
GGCCCGGTCATGCAGAAGAAGACCCTCAAGTGGGAGCCGAGCACGGAGAAGCTGCACGTTCGGGACGGCC
TCCTGGTCGGCAACATCAACATGGCGCTGCTGCTGGAAGGCGGCGGCCACTACCTATGCGACTTCAAGAC
CACGTACAAAGCGAAGAAGGTCGTCCAGCTGCCCGACGCGCACTTCGTGGACCACCGCATCGAAATCCTG
GGGAACGATTCGGACTACAACAAGGTCAAGTTGTACGAGCACGCTGTGGCACGCTATAGCCCGCTCCCGT
CGCAGGTCTGGTTCGAAGGCGGCGGCGGGGAGAACCTGTATTTCCAGGACTACAAGGACGACGACGACAA
GTGATTTAAATAACCCCTTGGGGCCTCTAAACGGGTCTTGAGGGGTTTTTTGTTAACTAGCGTACGATCG
AATTCCTGCAGCTCACGGTAACTGATGCCGTATTTGCAGTACCAGCGTACGGCCCACAGAATGATGTCAC
GCTGAAAATGCCGGCCTTTGAATGGGTTCATGTGCAGCTCCATCAGCAAAAGGGGATGATAAGTTTATCA
CCACCGACTATTTGCAACAGTGCCGTTGATCGTGCTATGATCGACTGATGTCATCAGCGGTGGAGTGCAA
TGTCGTGCAATACGAATGGCGAAAAGCCGAGCTCATCGGTCAGCTTCTCAACCTTGGGGTTACCCCCGGC
GGTGTGCTGCTGGTCCACAGCTCCTTCCGTAGCGTCCGGCCCCTCGAAGATGGGCCACTTGGACTGATCG
AGGCCCTGCGTGCTACGCTGGGTCCGGGAGGGACGCTCGTCATGCCCTCGTGGTCAGGTCTGGACGACGA
GCCGTTCGATCCTGCCACGTCGCCCGTTACACCGGACCTTGGAGTTGTCTCTGACACATTCTGGCGCCTG
CCAAATGTAAAGCGCAGCGCCCATCCATTTGCCTTTGCGGCAGCGGGGCCACAGGCAGAGCAGATCATCT
CTGATCCATTGCCCCTGCCACCTTACTCGCCTGCAAGCCCGGTCGCCCGTGTCCATGAACTCGATGGGCA
GGTACTTCTCCTCGGCGTGGGACACGATGCCAACACGACGCTGCATCTTGCCGAGTTGATGGCAAAGGTT
CCCTATGGGGTGCCGAGACACTGCACCATTCTTCAGGATGGCAAGTTGGTACGCGTCGATTATCTCGAGA
ATGACCACTGCTGTGAGCGCTTTGCCTTGGCGGACAGGTGGCTCAAGGAGAAGAGCCTTCAGAAGGAAGG
TCCAGTCGGTCATGCCTTTGCTCGGTTGATCCGCTCCCGCGACATTGTGGCGACAGCCCTGGGTCAACTG
GGCCGAGATCCGTTGATCTTCCTGCATCCGCCAGAGGCGGGATGCGAAGAATGCGATGCCGCTCGCCAGT
CGATTGGCTGAGCTCATGAGCGGAGAACGAGATGACGTTGGAGGGGCAAGGTCGCGCTGATTGCTGGGGC
AACACGGGGGATCCACTAGTTCCATGAGCGTCAGACCCCGTAGAAAAGATCAAAGGATCTTCTTGAGATC
CTTTTTTTCTGCGCGTAATCTGCTGCTTGCAAACAAAAAAACCACCGCTACCAGCGGTGGTTTGTTTGCC
GGATCAAGAGCTACCAACTCTTTTTCCGAAGGTAACTGGCTTCAGCAGAGCGCAGATACCAAATACTGTC
CTTCTAGTGTAGCCGTAGTTAGGCCACCACTTCAAGAACTCTGTAGCACCGCCTACATACCTCGCTCTGC
TAATCCTGTTACCAGTGGCTGCTGCCAGTGGCGATAAGTCGTGTCTTACCGGGTTGGACTCAAGACGATA
GTTACCGGATAAGGCGCAGCGGTCGGGCTGAACGGGGGGTTCGTGCACACAGCCCAGCTTGGAGCGAACG
ACCTACACCGAACTGAGATACCTACAGCGTGAGCTATGAGAAAGCGCCACGCTTCCCGAGGGGAGAAAGG
CGGACAGGTATCCGGTAAGCGGCAGGGTCGGAACAGGAGAGCGCACGAGGGAGCTTCCAGGGGGAAACGC
CTGGTATCTTTATAGTCCTGTCGGGTTTCGCCACCTCTGACTTGAGCGTCGATTTTTGTGATGCTCGTCA
GGGGGGCGGAGCCTATGGAAAAACGCCAGCAACGCGGCCTTTTTACGGTTCCTGGCCTTTTGCTGGCCTT
TTGCTCACATGTTCTTTCCTGCGTTATCCCCTGATTCTGTGGATAACCGTATTACCGCCTTTGAGTGAGC
TGATACCGCTCGCCGCAGCCGAACGACCGAGCGCAACGCGTGCGGCCGCGGTACCCGGGGATCCTCTAGA
GTCGACCACCAAGGGCACCATCTCTGCTTGGGCCACCCCGTTGGCCGCAGCCAGCTCGCTGAGAGCCGTG
AACGACAGGGCGAACGCCAGCCCGCCGACGGCGAGGGTTCCGACCGCTGCAACTCCCGGTGCAACCTTGT
CCCGGTCTATTCTCTTCACTGCACCAGCTCCAATCTGGTGTGAATGCCCCTCGTCTGTTCGCGCAGGCGG
GGGGCTCTATTCGTTTGTCAGCATCGAAAGTAGCCAGATCAGGGATGCGTTGCAACCGCGTATGCCCAGG
TCAGAAGAGTCGCACAAGAGTTGCAGACCCCTGGAAAGAAAAATGGCCAGAGGGCGAAAACACCCTCTGA
CCAGCGGAGCGGGCGACGGGAATCGAACCCGCGTAGCTAGTTTGGAAGAATGGGTGTCTGCCGACCACAT
ATGGGCCGGTCAAGATAGGTTTTTACCCCCTCTCGGCTGCATCCTCTAAGTGGAAAGAAATTGCAGGTCG
TAGAAGCGCGTTGAAGCCTGAGAGTTGCACAGGAGTTGCAACCCGGTAGCCTTGTTCACGACGAGAGGAG
ACCTAGTTGGCACGTCGCGGATGGGGATCGCTGAAGACTCAGCGCAGCGGGAGGATCCAAGCCTCATACG
TCAACCCGCAGGACGGTGTGAGGTACTACGCGCTGCAGACCTACGACAACAAGATGGACGCCGAAGCCTG
GCTCGCGGGCGAGAAGCGGCTCATCGAGATGGAGACCTGGACCCCTCCACAGGACCGGGCGAAGAAGGCA
GCCGCCAGCGCCATCACGCTGGAGGAGTACACCCGGAAGTGGCTCGTGGAGCGCGACCTCGCAGACGGCA
CCAGGGATCTGTACAGCGGGCACGCGGAGCGCCGCATCTACCCGGTGCTAGGTGAAGTGGCGGTCACAGA
GATGACGCCAGCTCTGGTGCGTGCGTGGTGGGCCGGGATGGGTAGGAAGCACCCGACTGCCCGCCGGCAT
GCCTACAACGTCCTCCGGGCGGTGATGAACACAGCGGTCGAGGACAAGCTGATCGCAGAGAACCCGTGCC
GGATCGAGCAGAAGGCAGCCGATGAGCGCGACGTAGAGGCGCTGACGCCTGAGGAGCTGGACATCGTCGC
CGCTGAGATCTTCGAGCACTACCGGATCGCGGCATACATCCTGGCGTGGACGAGCCTCCGGTTCGGAGAG
CTGATCGAGCTTCGCCGCAAGGACATCGTGGACGACGGCATGACGATGAAGCTCCGGGTGCGCCGTGGCG
CTTCCCGCGTGGGGAACAAGATCGTCGTTGGCAACGCCAAGACCGTCCGGTCGAAGCGTCCTGTGACGGT
TCCGCCTCACGTCGCGGAGATGATCCGAGCGCACATGAAGGACCGTACGAAGATGAACAAGGGCCCCGAG
GCATTCCTGGTGACCACGACGCAGGGCAACCGGCTGTCGAAGTCCGCGTTCACCAAGTCGCTGAAGCGTG
GCTACGCCAAGATCGGTCGGCCGGAACTCCGCATCCACGACCTCCGCGCTGTCGGCGCTACGTTCGCCGC
TCAGGCAGGTGCGACGACCAAGGAGCTGATGGCCCGTCTCGGTCACACGACTCCTAGGATGGCGATGAAG
TACCAGATGGCGTCTGAGGCCCGCGACGAGGCTATCGCTGAGGCGATGTCCAAGCTGGCCAAGACCTCCT
GAAACGCAAAAAGCCCCCCTCCCAAGGACACTGAGTCCTAAAGAGGGGGGTTTCTTGTCAGTACGCGAAG
AACCACGCCTGGCCGCGAGCGCCAGCACCGCCGCTCTGTGCGGAGACCTGGGCACCAGCCCCGCCGCCGC
CAGGAGCATTGCCGTTCCCGCCAGAAATCTAGACGGTGACCACAACGCGCCCGCTTTGATCGGGGACGTC
GAAATATTGGATCGTCGGCACCGTCACGGCCGTGGGAGGCGGCACGATCCGCGACGTGATGATCGGCCGC
ATCCCCACGGTGCTGCGCAGTGAGCTCTACGCCATCCCGGCGTTGATCTGTGCGTTCGCACGCACAGGCC
CGGTGTGAGAAGGGTCTCTGACGAGCGGGAGAACTCCCTATCAG
