>Addgene plasmid #159072 | pMSR:MSMEG_0635:Dendra | depositor partial sequence | sequence record 307014 | insert sequence
ATGGCGGCCGTGGCACTGGCGTGCGCACCGAGCGCGGCAGCCGTGGAGAACCCGTGGTTCGCGCGATCGG
TCGGCACTGCCACCCAGGTGATTTCCGTTGTGGGCGTGGGTGGTTCGAAGGCCAAGATGGATGTCTACCA
GCGCACCGCGGCAGGCTGGCAGCCCGTGGGCGTAGGCATCGAAGCCTGGATCGGCGCCAACGGGATGGCC
CCGCAGACCCACGACGGCGAGATGAAGACGCCGATGGGCATCTTCACGCTCGACTTCGCGTTCGGGACCG
CGCCGAATCCCGGTGGCGGGCTGAAATATGTGCAGGTGGGCCCGGACCACTGGTGGGACGGCGACATGAA
GAGCCCCACCTACAACACCATGCAGGTGTGCAAGAAGGCACAGTGCCCGTTCGACACCGACCCCCGCAGC
GGCACCGAGAATCTGAACATCCCGCAGTACCGGCATGCCGTGGTGATGGGCGTGAACAAGGCCAGGGTGC
CGGGCAACGGCGGAGCCTTCTTCGTGCACAACACCGACGGCGGGCCGACCGCGGGATGTGTGGCCATCGA
CGACGCGACGCTGGTACAGATCATCCGCTGGTTGCGGCCGGGCGCGCTGATCGCGGTGGCGAAG
